Addgene plasmid #243723: pJH063
Purpose: Expresses a chimeric form of SUPV3L1, where the region between residue 114 and 351 is replaced by a 250-residue XTEN linker
Depositing lab: Jonathan Weissman. Depositing organization: Whitehead Institute for Biomedical Research. Publication: Proximity-specific ribosome profiling reveals the logic of localized mitochondrial translation. Luo J, Khandwala S, Hu J, Lee SY, Hickey KL, Levine ZG, Harper JW, Ting AY, Weissman JS. Cell. 2025 Aug 25:S0092-8674(25)00916-X. doi: 10.1016/j.cell.2025.08.002. PubMed 40876456.
Backbone
  Vector backbone: pJL163
  Backbone manufacturer: Weissman Lab
  Vector type: Lentiviral
Growth in bacteria
  Bacterial resistance: Ampicillin, 100 μg/mL
  Growth temperature: 37°C
  Growth strain: NEB Stable
  Copy number: High Copy
Gene/Insert
  Gene/Insert name: SUPV3L1(1-114aa)-XTEN250-SUPV3L1(351aa-stop)
  Species: H. sapiens (human)
  Mutation: The region between residue 114 and 351 of SUPV3L1 is replaced by a 250-residue XTEN linker
  Entrez Gene: SUPV3L1 (a.k.a. SUV3)
  Cloning method: Gibson Cloning
Terms and licenses: Academic/Nonprofit Terms; Industry Terms: Not Available to Industry
How to cite: pJH063 was a gift from Jonathan Weissman (Addgene plasmid # 243723 ; http://n2t.net/addgene:243723 ; RRID:Addgene_243723)
