[The description below was written by a language model from this plasmid's Addgene catalogue record and pLannotate feature annotations shown in this document.]
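Description:
pJH063 is a lentiviral expression plasmid built on the pJL163 backbone and carrying a chimeric human SUPV3L1 (SUV3), the mitochondrial RNA helicase of the degradosome. In this variant the segment between residues 114 and 351 is replaced by a 250-residue XTEN linker, an unstructured spacer, so that the N-terminal portion (1–114) is joined to the C-terminal portion (351 to the stop codon). The plasmid is maintained in E. coli through a high-copy ColE1/pUC-type origin with ampicillin resistance. The backbone also contains an f1 origin and an SV40/EM7-driven bleomycin/Zeocin resistance cassette lying outside the viral region.

The transfer cassette has a CMV enhancer/promoter fused to a truncated HIV-1 5' LTR, which drives genomic RNA production in packaging cells. This is followed by the Ψ packaging signal with a gag fragment, the RRE for Rev-dependent export, and the cPPT/CTS. Within the proviral region the feature table shows two divergent expression units. An EF-1α promoter on the forward strand precedes the SUPV3L1 chimera. On the opposite strand, an hPGK promoter drives a puromycin N-acetyltransferase gene followed by a WPRE, allowing puromycin selection of transduced cells. About 850 nt between the end of the annotated SUPV3L1 coding sequence and the 3' LTR region carry no annotation, so the record does not show whether a tag or other element is present there. A 3' LTR and a bGH polyadenylation signal close the unit.

The construct is intended for stable expression of the linker-substituted SUPV3L1 in mammalian cells. It comes from a study of localized mitochondrial translation, but the record does not state what the replaced region was being tested for.
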