Features (pLannotate 1.2.2; 34 found; start..end, strand, type, name):
     31..83      -  misc_feature   bom (fragment): basis of mobility region from pBR322
    238..617     +  enhancer       CMV enhancer: human cytomegalovirus immediate early enhancer
    618..817     +  promoter       CMV promoter: human cytomegalovirus (CMV) immediate early promoter
    835..1015    +  LTR            5' LTR (truncated): truncated 5' long terminal repeat (LTR) from HIV-1
   1062..1187    +  misc_feature   HIV-1 Ψ: packaging signal of human immunodeficiency virus type 1
   1171..1534    +  CDS            HIV-1 gag (fragment): gag protein from human immunodeficiency virus 1; gag
   1680..1913    +  misc_feature   RRE: The Rev response element (RRE) of HIV-1 allows for Rev-dependent mRNA export from the nucleus to the cytoplasm.
   2290..2390    +  CDS            Rev (fragment): human immunodeficiency virus 1 (HIV-1) Rev protein; rev; enhances nuclear export of unspliced and incompletely spliced viral mRNAs
   2440..2557    +  misc_feature   cPPT/CTS: central polypurine tract and central termination sequence of HIV-1
   2610..3198    -  misc_feature   WPRE: woodchuck hepatitis virus posttranscriptional regulatory element
   3201..3222    -  misc_feature   MCS (fragment): pBluescript multiple cloning site
   3229..3825    -  CDS            PuroR (fragment): puromycin N-acetyltransferase; pac from Streptomyces; confers resistance to puromycin
   3837..4337    -  promoter       hPGK promoter: human phosphoglycerate kinase 1 promoter
   4351..4417    +  CDS            small t antigen (fragment): SV40 (simian virus 40) small t antigen
   4424..5602    +  promoter       EF-1α promoter: strong constitutive promoter for human elongation factor EF-1α
   5754..8153    +  CDS            SUPV3L1: SUV3_HUMAN - Also known as SUV3. Experimental evidence at protein level: Swiss-Prot protein existence level 1. Major helicase player in mitochondrial RNA metabolism. Component of the mitochondrial degradosome (mtEXO) complex, that degrades 3' overhang double-stranded RNA with a 3'-to-5' directionality in an ATP-dependent manner. Involved in the degradation of non-coding mitochondrial transcripts (MT-ncRNA) and tRNA-like molecules (PubMed:29967381). ATPase and ATP-dependent multisubstrate helicase, able to unwind double-stranded (ds) DNA and RNA, and RNA/DNA heteroduplexes in the 5'-to-3' direc
   9009..9071    +  CDS            nef (fragment): NEF_HV1Z2 - Experimental evidence at protein level: Swiss-Prot protein existence level 1. Extracellular Nef protein targets CD4(+) T-lymphocytes for apoptosis by interacting with CXCR4 surface receptors. From Human immunodeficiency virus type 1 group M subtype D (isolate Z2/CDC-Z34) (HIV-1).
   9073..9385    +  LTR            5' LTR (fragment): 5' long terminal repeat (LTR) from HIV-1
   9393..9573    +  LTR            5' LTR (truncated): truncated 5' long terminal repeat (LTR) from HIV-1
   9605..9829    +  polyA_signal   bGH poly(A) signal: bovine growth hormone polyadenylation signal
   9833..9854    +  promoter       SV40 promoter (fragment): SV40 enhancer and early promoter
   9875..10303   +  rep_origin     f1 ori (sequence partly withheld): f1 bacteriophage origin of replication; arrow indicates direction of (+) strand synthesis
  10317..10646   +  promoter       SV40 promoter: SV40 enhancer and early promoter
  10694..10741   +  promoter       EM7 promoter: synthetic bacterial promoter&nbsp
  10760..11134   +  CDS            BleoR: antibiotic-binding protein; Sh ble from Streptoalloteichus hindustanus; confers resistance to bleomycin, phleomycin, and Zeocin™
  11144..11269   +  CDS            ble (fragment): BLE_KLEPN - Experimental evidence at protein level: Swiss-Prot protein existence level 1. Binding protein with a strong affinity to the bleomycin family of antibiotics. Binds to CL990; an antimitotic-antibiotic compound. From Klebsiella pneumoniae.
  11264..11385   +  polyA_signal   SV40 poly(A) signal: SV40 polyadenylation signal
  11456..11478   -  protein_bind   lac operator (fragment): The lac repressor binds to the lac operator to inhibit transcription in E. coli. This inhibition can be relieved by adding lactose or isopropyl-β-D-thiogalactopyranoside (IPTG). lac repressor encoded by lacI
  11482..11512   -  promoter       lac promoter: promoter for the E. coli lac operon
  11527..11548   -  protein_bind   CAP binding site: CAP binding activates transcription in the presence of cAMP. E. coli catabolite activator protein
  11561..11653   -  CDS            lacI (fragment): lac repressor; lacI; The lac repressor binds to the lac operator to inhibit transcription in E. coli. This inhibition can be relieved by adding lactose or isopropyl-β-D-thiogalactopyranoside (IPTG).
  11836..12424   -  rep_origin     ori: high-copy-number ColE1/pMB1/pBR322/pUC origin of replication
  12595..13455   -  CDS            AmpR: β-lactamase; bla; confers resistance to ampicillin, carbenicillin, and related antibiotics
  13456..13560   -  promoter       AmpR promoter: bla
>Addgene plasmid #243723 | pJH063 | addgene full sequence | sequence record 488887 | Addgene NGS Result
GTCGACGGATCGGGAGATCTCCCGATCCCCTATGGTGCACTCTCAGTACAATCTGCTCTGATGCCGCATA
GTTAAGCCAGTATCTGCTCCCTGCTTGTGTGTTGGAGGTCGCTGAGTAGTGCGCGAGCAAAATTTAAGCT
ACAACAAGGCAAGGCTTGACCGACAATTGCATGAAGAATCTGCTTAGGGTTAGGCGTTTTGCGCTGCTTC
GCGATGTACGGGCCAGATATACGCGTTGACATTGATTATTGACTAGTTATTAATAGTAATCAATTACGGG
GTCATTAGTTCATAGCCCATATATGGAGTTCCGCGTTACATAACTTACGGTAAATGGCCCGCCTGGCTGA
CCGCCCAACGACCCCCGCCCATTGACGTCAATAATGACGTATGTTCCCATAGTAACGCCAATAGGGACTT
TCCATTGACGTCAATGGGTGGAGTATTTACGGTAAACTGCCCACTTGGCAGTACATCAAGTGTATCATAT
GCCAAGTACGCCCCCTATTGACGTCAATGACGGTAAATGGCCCGCCTGGCATTATGCCCAGTACATGACC
TTATGGGACTTTCCTACTTGGCAGTACATCTACGTATTAGTCATCGCTATTACCATGGTGATGCGGTTTT
GGCAGTACATCAATGGGCGTGGATAGCGGTTTGACTCACGGGGATTTCCAAGTCTCCACCCCATTGACGT
CAATGGGAGTTTGTTTTGGCACCAAAATCAACGGGACTTTCCAAAATGTCGTAACAACTCCGCCCCATTG
ACGCAAATGGGCGGTAGGCGTGTACGGTGGGAGGTCTATATAAGCAGCGCGTTTTGCCTGTACTGGGTCT
CTCTGGTTAGACCAGATCTGAGCCTGGGAGCTCTCTGGCTAACTAGGGAACCCACTGCTTAAGCCTCAAT
AAAGCTTGCCTTGAGTGCTTCAAGTAGTGTGTGCCCGTCTGTTGTGTGACTCTGGTAACTAGAGATCCCT
CAGACCCTTTTAGTCAGTGTGGAAAATCTCTAGCAGTGGCGCCCGAACAGGGACTTGAAAGCGAAAGGGA
AACCAGAGGAGCTCTCTCGACGCAGGACTCGGCTTGCTGAAGCGCGCACGGCAAGAGGCGAGGGGCGGCG
ACTGGTGAGTACGCCAAAAATTTTGACTAGCGGAGGCTAGAAGGAGAGAGATGGGTGCGAGAGCGTCAGT
ATTAAGCGGGGGAGAATTAGATCGCGATGGGAAAAAATTCGGTTAAGGCCAGGGGGAAAGAAAAAATATA
AATTAAAACATATAGTATGGGCAAGCAGGGAGCTAGAACGATTCGCAGTTAATCCTGGCCTGTTAGAAAC
ATCAGAAGGCTGTAGACAAATACTGGGACAGCTACAACCATCCCTTCAGACAGGATCAGAAGAACTTAGA
TCATTATATAATACAGTAGCAACCCTCTATTGTGTGCATCAAAGGATAGAGATAAAAGACACCAAGGAAG
CTTTAGACAAGATAGAGGAAGAGCAAAACAAAAGTAAGACCACCGCACAGCAAGCGGCCGCTGATCTTCA
GACCTGGAGGAGGAGATATGAGGGACAATTGGAGAAGTGAATTATATAAATATAAAGTAGTAAAAATTGA
ACCATTAGGAGTAGCACCCACCAAGGCAAAGAGAAGAGTGGTGCAGAGAGAAAAAAGAGCAGTGGGAATA
GGAGCTTTGTTCCTTGGGTTCTTGGGAGCAGCAGGAAGCACTATGGGCGCAGCGTCAATGACGCTGACGG
TACAGGCCAGACAATTATTGTCTGGTATAGTGCAGCAGCAGAACAATTTGCTGAGGGCTATTGAGGCGCA
ACAGCATCTGTTGCAACTCACAGTCTGGGGCATCAAGCAGCTCCAGGCAAGAATCCTGGCTGTGGAAAGA
TACCTAAAGGATCAACAGCTCCTGGGGATTTGGGGTTGCTCTGGAAAACTCATTTGCACCACTGCTGTGC
CTTGGAATGCTAGTTGGAGTAATAAATCTCTGGAACAGATTTGGAATCACACGACCTGGATGGAGTGGGA
CAGAGAAATTAACAATTACACAAGCTTAATACACTCCTTAATTGAAGAATCGCAAAACCAGCAAGAAAAG
AATGAACAAGAATTATTGGAATTAGATAAATGGGCAAGTTTGTGGAATTGGTTTAACATAACAAATTGGC
TGTGGTATATAAAATTATTCATAATGATAGTAGGAGGCTTGGTAGGTTTAAGAATAGTTTTTGCTGTACT
TTCTATAGTGAATAGAGTTAGGCAGGGATATTCACCATTATCGTTTCAGACCCACCTCCCAACCCCGAGG
GGACCCGACAGGCCCGAAGGAATAGAAGAAGAAGGTGGAGAGAGAGACAGAGACAGATCCATTCGATTAG
TGAACGGATCGGCACTGCGTGCGCCAATTCTGCAGACAAATGGCAGTATTCATCCACAATTTTAAAAGAA
AAGGGGGGATTGGGGGGTACAGTGCAGGGGAAAGAATAGTAGACATAATAGCAACAGACATACAAACTAA
AGAATTACAAAAACAAATTACAAAAATTCAAAATTTTCGGGTTTATTACAGGGACAGCAGAGATCCAGTT
TGGTTAATTAGCTAGCGATGCGGGGAGGCGGCCCAAAGGGAGATCCGACTCGTCTGAGGGCGAAGGCGAA
GACGCGGAAGAGGCCGCAGAGCCGGCAGCAGGCCGCGGGAAGGAAGGTCCGCTGGATTGAGGGCCGAAGG
GACGTAGCAGAAGGACGTCCCGCGCAGAATCCAGGTGGCAACACAGGCGAGCAGCCAAGGAAAGGACGAT
GATTTCCCCGACAACACCACGGAATTGTCAGTGCCCAACAGCCGAGCCCCTGTCCAGCAGCGGGCAAGGC
AGGCGGCGATGAGTTCCGCCGTGGCAATAGGGAGGGGGAAAGCGAAAGTCCCGGAAAGGAGCTGACAGGT
GGTGGCAATGCCCCAACCAGTGGGGGTTGCGTCAGCAAACACAGTGCACACCACGCCACGTTGCCTGACA
ACGGGCCACAACTCCTCATAAAGAGACAGCAACCAGGATTTATACAAGGAGGAGAAAATGAAAGCCATAC
GGGAAGCAATAGCATGATACAAAGGCATTAAAGCAGCGTATCCACATAGCGTAAAAGGAGCAACATAGTT
AAGAATACCAGTCAATCTTTCACAAATTTTGTAATCCAGAGGTTGATTACCGATAAGCTTGATATCGAAT
TCTTAACTGGCACCGGGCTTGCGGGTCATGCACCAGGTGCGCGGTCCTTCGGGCACCTCGACGTCGGCGG
TGACGGTGAAGCCGAGCCGCTCGTAGAAGGGGAGGTTGCGGGGCGCGGAGGTCTCCAGGAAGGCGGGCAC
CCCGGCGCGCTCGGCCGCCTCCACTCCGGGGAGCACGACGGCGCTGCCCAGACCCTTGCCCTGGTGGTCG
GGCGAGACGCCGACGGTGGCCAGGAACCACGCGGGCTCCTTGGGCCGGTGCGGCGCCAGGAGGCCTTCCA
TCTGTTGCTGCGCGGCCAGCCGGGAACCGCTCAACTCGGCCATGCGCGGGCCGATCTCGGCGAACACCGC
CCCCGCTTCGACGCTCTCCGGCGTGGTCCAGACCGCCACGGCGGCGCCGTCGTCCGCGACCCACACCTTG
CCGATGTCGAGCCCGACGCGCGTGAGGAAGAGTTCTTGCAGCTCGGTGACCCGCTCGATGTGGCGGTCCG
GATCGACGGTGTGGCGCGTGGCGGGGTAGTCGGCGAACGCGGCGGCGAGGGTGCGTACGGCCCTGGGGAC
GTCGTCGCGGGTGGCGAGGCGCACCGTGGGCTTGTACTCGGTCATGGTGGTACCCCCTGGGGAGAGAGGT
CGGTGATTCGGTCAACGAGGGAGCCGACTGCCGACGTGCGCTCCGGAGGCTTGCAGAATGCGGAACACCG
CGCGGGCAGGAACAGGGCCCACACTACCGCCCCACACCCCGCCTCCCGCACCGCCCCTTCCCGGCCGCTG
CTCTCGGCGCGCCCTGCTGAGCAGCCGCTATTGGCCACAGCCCATCGCGGTCGGCGCGCTGCCATTGCTC
CCTGGCGCTGTCCGTCTGCGAGGGTACTAGTGAGACGTGCGGCTTCCGTTTGTCACGTCCGGCACGCCGC
GAACCGCAAGGAACCTTCCCGACTTAGGGGCGGAGCAGGAAGCGTCGCCGGGGGGCCCACAAGGGTAGCG
GCGAAGATCCGGGTGACGCTGCGAACGGACGTGAAGAATGTGCGAGACCCAGGGTCGGCGCCGCTGCGTT
TCCCGGAACCACGCCCAGAGCAGCCGCGTCCCTGCGCAAACCCAGGGCTGCCTTGGAAAAGGCGCAAATC
GATTGCAAAGATGGATAAAGTTTTAAACAGAGAGGAATCTTTGCAGCTAATGGACCTTCTAGGTCTTGAA
AGGAGTGGGAATTGGCTCCGGTGCCCGTCAGTGGGCAGAGCGCACATCGCCCACAGTCCCCGAGAAGTTG
GGGGGAGGGGTCGGCAATTGAACCGGTGCCTAGAGAAGGTGGCGCGGGGTAAACTGGGAAAGTGATGTCG
TGTACTGGCTCCGCCTTTTTCCCGAGGGTGGGGGAGAACCGTATATAAGTGCAGTAGTCGCCGTGAACGT
TCTTTTTCGCAACGGGTTTGCCGCCAGAACACAGGTAAGTGCCGTGTGTGGTTCCCGCGGGCCTGGCCTC
TTTACGGGTTATGGCCCTTGCGTGCCTTGAATTACTTCCACCTGGCTGCAGTACGTGATTCTTGATCCCG
AGCTTCGGGTTGGAAGTGGGTGGGAGAGTTCGAGGCCTTGCGCTTAAGGAGCCCCTTCGCCTCGTGCTTG
AGTTGAGGCCTGGCCTGGGCGCTGGGGCCGCCGCGTGCGAATCTGGTGGCACCTTCGCGCCTGTCTCGCT
GCTTTCGATAAGTCTCTAGCCATTTAAAATTTTTGATGACCTGCTGCGACGCTTTTTTTCTGGCAAGATA
GTCTTGTAAATGCGGGCCAAGATCTGCACACTGGTATTTCGGTTTTTGGGGCCGCGGGCGGCGACGGGGC
CCGTGCGTCCCAGCGCACATGTTCGGCGAGGCGGGGCCTGCGAGCGCGGCCACCGAGAATCGGACGGGGG
TAGTCTCAAGCTGGCCGGCCTGCTCTGGTGCCTGGCCTCGCGCCGCCGTGTATCGCCCCGCCCTGGGCGG
CAAGGCTGGCCCGGTCGGCACCAGTTGCGTGAGCGGAAAGATGGCCGCTTCCCGGCCCTGCTGCAGGGAG
CTCAAAATGGAGGACGCGGCGCTCGGGAGAGCGGGCGGGTGAGTCACCCACACAAAGGAAAAGGGCCTTT
CCGTCCTCAGCCGTCGCTTCATGTGACTCCACGGAGTACCGGGCGCCGTCCAGGCACCTCGATTAGTTCT
CGAGCTTTTGGAGTACGTCGTCTTTAGGTTGGGGGGAGGGGTTTTATGCGATGGAGTTTCCCCACACTGA
GTGGGTGGAGACTGAAGTTAGGCCAGCTTGGCACTTGATGTAATTCTCCTTGGAATTTGCCCTTTTTGAG
TTTGGATCTTGGTTCATTCTCAAGCCTCAGACAGTGGTTCAAAGTTTTTTTCTTCCATTTCAGGTGTCGT
GACCTGCAGGATCGTGCGGGACGTGGACGGAAGAAAAAAGAGAGTGAGCGAGCGCCGGAATCAGCCCGGC
GTGGAGTGCGGACCCGCGGTAGTGCCAGGGGGCGAAGGCGGCGGTGGTGAGGAAGATACTTTGGTTAGTG
ACCACATCGCAGCATGTCCTTCTCCCGTGCCCTATTGTGGGCTCGGCTCCCGGCGGGGCGCCAGGCTGGC
CACCGGGCAGCCATCTGCTCTGCCCTTCGTCCCCACTTTGGGCCCTTTCCCGGGGTTCTGGGGCAAGTTT
CTGTCCTTGCCACCGCCTCCTCCTCTGCCTCCGGTGGCTCCAAAATACCAAACACGTCCTTGTTCGTGCC
CCTGACTGTGAAACCTCAGGGCCCCAGCGCCGACGGCGACGTCGGGGCCGAGCTAACCCGGCCTCTGGAC
AAGAATGAAGTAAAGAAGGTCTTAGACAAATTTTACAAGAGGAAAGAAATTCAGAAACTGGGTGCTGATT
ATGGAGGGTCAGAACCTGCAACATCAGGATCCGAGACCCCGGGGACGTCAGAGTCAGCAACCCCCGAATC
TGGACCAGGCACGAGCACTGAGCCGTCAGAAGGGTCAGCACCTGGTAGTCCAGCCGGAAGTCCAACGAGC
ACAGAAGAGGGCACAAGTGAGTCCGCAACCCCCGAGAGCGGCCCAGGAAGCGAGCCTGCGACATCCGGCA
GCGAGACCCCGGGCACCTCAGAATCAGCAACTCCGGAGAGTGGACCGGGTAGCCCAGCCGGATCTCCCAC
TAGTACGGAAGAGGGGTCCCCCGCAGGCTCACCCACGTCCACCGAGGAGGGTACTTCTACGGAACCTTCT
GAGGGGTCCGCACCAGGTACCTCTGAATCTGCAACGCCCGAGTCCGGTCCAGGAACGTCAGAGAGTGCAA
CTCCGGAATCTGGCCCGGGCACCAGTGAATCTGCCACTCCTGAATCCGGTCCGGGCTCTGAGCCAGCCAC
ATCAGGGTCTGAAACACCGGGGAGCGAACCCGCGACTAGTGGAAGTGAAACACCTGGGTCCCCAGCCGGG
TCTCCGACCAGTACTGAGGAGGGAACGTCAACAGAACCATCCGAGGGTAGCGCCCCTGGGACTTCAACGG
AGCCTAGTGAAGGCAGCGCGCCGGGGTCTGAACCCGCGACCAGTGGTAGCGAGACGCCGGGCACATCTGA
GTCCGCCACACCAGAGTCTGGGCCCGGTACGAGTACAGAACCATCTGAGGGCAGTATTTCTGTGCTGGAC
CATGCACTAGAATCTTTAGATAACCTTCGGCCTGGGGACTGCATTGTCTGTTTTAGCAAGAATGATATTT
ATTCTGTGAGTCGGCAGATTGAAATTCGGGGATTAGAATCAGCTGTTATATATGGCAGTCTCCCACCTGG
GACCAAACTTGCTCAAGCAAAAAAGTTTAATGATCCCAATGACCCATGCAAAATCTTGGTTGCTACAGAT
GCAATTGGCATGGGACTTAATTTGAGCATAAGGAGAATTATTTTTTACTCCCTTATAAAGCCCAGTATCA
ATGAAAAGGGAGAGAGAGAACTAGAACCAATCACAACCTCTCAAGCCCTGCAGATTGCTGGCAGAGCTGG
CAGATTCAGCTCACGGTTTAAAGAAGGAGAGGTTACAACAATGAATCATGAAGATCTCAGTTTATTAAAG
GAAATTTTGAAGAGGCCTGTGGATCCTATAAGGGCAGCTGGTCTTCATCCAACTGCTGAGCAGATTGAAA
TGTTTGCCTACCATCTCCCTGATGCAACACTGTCCAATCTCATTGATATTTTTGTAGACTTTTCACAAGT
TGATGGGCAGTATTTTGTCTGCAATATGGATGATTTTAAATTTTCTGCAGAGTTGATCCAGCATATTCCA
CTAAGTCTGCGAGTGAGGTATGTTTTCTGCACAGCTCCTATCAACAAGAAGCAGCCTTTTGTGTGTTCTT
CACTGTTACAGTTTGCCAGGCAGTATAGCAGGAATGAGCCCCTGACCTTTGCATGGTTACGCCGATACAT
CAAATGGCCTTTACTTCCACCTAAGAATATTAAAGACCTCATGGATCTTGAAGCTGTCCACGATGTCTTG
GATCTTTACTTGTGGCTAAGCTACCGATTTATGGATATGTTTCCAGATGCCAGCCTTATTCGAGATCTCC
AGAAAGAACTAGATGGTATTATCCAAGATGGTGTGCACAATATCACTAAATTGATTAAAATGTCTGAGAC
GCATAAGCTGTTGAATTTGGAGGGCTTTCCATCAGGGAGCCAGTCACGATTGTCAGGAACCTTAAAGAGC
CAAGCTAGAAGGACACGCGGCACCAAAGCTCTAGGGAGTAAAGCTACTGAGCCACCCAGCCCCGATGCAG
GAGAGCTGTCCCTTGCTTCCAGATTGGTGCAGCAAGGACTCCTCACTCCAGACATGCTGAAACAGCTAGA
AAAAGAGTGGATGACACAACAAACTGAACACAACAAAGAAAAAACAGAGTCTGGGACTCATCCAAAAGGG
ACGAGAAGAAAGAAGAAGGAACCTGATTCGGACTAGTTAGTCTGCTGAAACAAGCCGCCTGAACGCGTTA
AGTCGACAAAGAGCCAGGAAAACCCGGGAATTTTCCAAAAGGTCTTCACGTTAAACTTGTCTTATCTCAG
GAGAGAGCCCGCTCTTGTCTCCCAGTTCCTGGTAGGGTCTGCCTGTTGGAAAGTGTACCTGGATGCTTCT
GGGCTCCGTTTGGCAATAGCAGTCTTGGCTGATGTGCACAGTCTGGCTCCCAGCTCACCCTTTTTTTTTA
AAGTAAGAAAATAGTTGCTACCGATAGGGACTTTGCCAAGTCCAATTATCTTCTAGGATTGAAAGGTGCA
TTTTCCCCATAAAAAAGGCGAGGAAAACCCATGGCTGCTTTGTGTCACCTCAGTGACTTACAGTCCCCCT
TGGCATTTAGTTGGTACTAGAGCCAGTCATCCTTAACAAATCTTTTCACATTTTATTTCTTTCACATGTA
GTCATCTTCAAAAAGGAAAGATTTGGAATTTTAGAAAAGGGGCAACTCTTCTTTTTAGCATTCTCATCAG
AAAGTCACAAAAATCGATGGAATCATTTCCACTGGGAAGATTGACCTTTTGTATTTATTTGTGGGGTAAA
TTAATAAGCATTCCAGATGCTTGCAGCTTCCTGCATCCAGGAGATGCTGTGTTCCCCGTGATGCAGCTGG
AACCCAAGCTGCAGCAGGAGATGCAAGTTTCAGGATGTTCCCCACTGAGCTGGAGGAATATCTACAGCAG
TGATGCTTGAAATTTTTGTATGAATTATTTTGTCGTCCTACCCTTTTCCTCCAAAACAAAAATTAGAGGA
TTATTTTAATACTTTGGATTCTTCCCCCTTTTTTGAGATTAATTAACTTTAAGACCAATGACTTACAAGG
CAGCTGTAGATCTTAGCCACTTTTTAAAAGAAAAGGGGGGACTGGAAGGGCTAATTCACTCCCAACGAAG
ACAAGATATCCTTGATCTGTGGATCTACCACACACAAGGCTACTTCCCTGATTGGCAGAACTACACACCA
GGGCCAGGGATCAGATATCCACTGACCTTTGGATGGTGCTACAAGCTAGTACCAGTTGAGCAAGAGAAGG
TAGAAGAAGCCAATGAAGGAGAGAACACCCGCTTGTTACACCCTGTGAGCCTGCATGGGATGGATGACCC
GGAGAGAGAAGTATTAGAGTGGAGGTTTGACAGCCGCCTAGCATTTCATCACATGGCCCGAGAGCTGCAT
CCGGACTGTACTGGGTCTCTCTGGTTAGACCAGATCTGAGCCTGGGAGCTCTCTGGCTAACTAGGGAACC
CACTGCTTAAGCCTCAATAAAGCTTGCCTTGAGTGCTTCAAGTAGTGTGTGCCCGTCTGTTGTGTGACTC
TGGTAACTAGAGATCCCTCAGACCCTTTTAGTCAGTGTGGAAAATCTCTAGCAGGGCCCGTTTAAACCCG
CTGATCAGCCTCGACTGTGCCTTCTAGTTGCCAGCCATCTGTTGTTTGCCCCTCCCCCGTGCCTTCCTTG
ACCCTGGAAGGTGCCACTCCCACTGTCCTTTCCTAATAAAATGAGGAAATTGCATCGCATTGTCTGAGTA
GGTGTCATTCTATTCTGGGGGGTGGGGTGGGGCAGGACAGCAAGGGGGAGGATTGGGAAGACAATAGCAG
GCATGCTGGGGATGCGGTGGGCTCTATGGCTTCTGAGGCGGAAAGAACCAGCTGGGGCTCTAGGGGGTAT
CCCC
[124 nt withheld, positions 9875-9998]
C
[91 nt withheld, positions 10000-10090]
A
[49 nt withheld, positions 10092-10140]
CCTTTGACGTTGGAGTCCACGTTCTTT
[37 nt withheld, positions 10168-10204]
ACCCTATCTCGGTCTATTCTTTTGATTTATAAGGGATTTTGCCGATTTCGGCCTATTGGTTAAAAAATGA
GCTGATTTAACAAAAATTTAACGCGAATTAATTCTGTGGAATGTGTGTCAGTTAGGGTGTGGAAAGTCCC
CAGGCTCCCCAGCAGGCAGAAGTATGCAAAGCATGCATCTCAATTAGTCAGCAACCAGGTGTGGAAAGTC
CCCAGGCTCCCCAGCAGGCAGAAGTATGCAAAGCATGCATCTCAATTAGTCAGCAACCATAGTCCCGCCC
CTAACTCCGCCCATCCCGCCCCTAACTCCGCCCAGTTCCGCCCATTCTCCGCCCCATGGCTGACTAATTT
TTTTTATTTATGCAGAGGCCGAGGCCGCCTCTGCCTCTGAGCTATTCCAGAAGTAGTGAGGAGGCTTTTT
TGGAGGCCTAGGCTTTTGCAAAAAGCTCCCGGGAGCTTGTATATCCATTTTCGGATCTGATCAGCACGTG
TTGACAATTAATCATCGGCATAGTATATCGGCATAGTATAATACGACAAGGTGAGGAACTAAACCATGGC
CAAGTTGACCAGTGCCGTTCCGGTGCTCACCGCGCGCGACGTCGCCGGAGCGGTCGAGTTCTGGACCGAC
CGGCTCGGGTTCTCCCGGGACTTCGTGGAGGACGACTTCGCCGGTGTGGTCCGGGACGACGTGACCCTGT
TCATCAGCGCGGTCCAGGACCAGGTGGTGCCGGACAACACCCTGGCCTGGGTGTGGGTGCGCGGCCTGGA
CGAGCTGTACGCCGAGTGGTCGGAGGTCGTGTCCACGAACTTCCGGGACGCCTCCGGGCCGGCCATGACC
GAGATCGGCGAGCAGCCGTGGGGGCGGGAGTTCGCCCTGCGCGACCCGGCCGGCAACTGCGTGCACTTCG
TGGCCGAGGAGCAGGACTGACACGTGCTACGAGATTTCGATTCCACCGCCGCCTTCTATGAAAGGTTGGG
CTTCGGAATCGTTTTCCGGGACGCCGGCTGGATGATCCTCCAGCGCGGGGATCTCATGCTGGAGTTCTTC
GCCCACCCCAACTTGTTTATTGCAGCTTATAATGGTTACAAATAAAGCAATAGCATCACAAATTTCACAA
ATAAAGCATTTTTTTCACTGCATTCTAGTTGTGGTTTGTCCAAACTCATCAATGTATCTTATCATGTCTG
TATACCGTCGACCTCTAGCTAGAGCTTGGCGTAATCATGGTCATAGCTGTTTCCTGTGTGAAATTGTTAT
CCGCTCACAATTCCACACAACATACGAGCCGGAAGCATAAAGTGTAAAGCCTGGGGTGCCTAATGAGTGA
GCTAACTCACATTAATTGCGTTGCGCTCACTGCCCGCTTTCCAGTCGGGAAACCTGTCGTGCCAGCTGCA
TTAATGAATCGGCCAACGCGCGGGGAGAGGCGGTTTGCGTATTGGGCGCTCTTCCGCTTCCTCGCTCACT
GACTCGCTGCGCTCGGTCGTTCGGCTGCGGCGAGCGGTATCAGCTCACTCAAAGGCGGTAATACGGTTAT
CCACAGAATCAGGGGATAACGCAGGAAAGAACATGTGAGCAAAAGGCCAGCAAAAGGCCAGGAACCGTAA
AAAGGCCGCGTTGCTGGCGTTTTTCCATAGGCTCCGCCCCCCTGACGAGCATCACAAAAATCGACGCTCA
AGTCAGAGGTGGCGAAACCCGACAGGACTATAAAGATACCAGGCGTTTCCCCCTGGAAGCTCCCTCGTGC
GCTCTCCTGTTCCGACCCTGCCGCTTACCGGATACCTGTCCGCCTTTCTCCCTTCGGGAAGCGTGGCGCT
TTCTCATAGCTCACGCTGTAGGTATCTCAGTTCGGTGTAGGTCGTTCGCTCCAAGCTGGGCTGTGTGCAC
GAACCCCCCGTTCAGCCCGACCGCTGCGCCTTATCCGGTAACTATCGTCTTGAGTCCAACCCGGTAAGAC
ACGACTTATCGCCACTGGCAGCAGCCACTGGTAACAGGATTAGCAGAGCGAGGTATGTAGGCGGTGCTAC
AGAGTTCTTGAAGTGGTGGCCTAACTACGGCTACACTAGAAGAACAGTATTTGGTATCTGCGCTCTGCTG
AAGCCAGTTACCTTCGGAAAAAGAGTTGGTAGCTCTTGATCCGGCAAACAAACCACCGCTGGTAGCGGTG
GTTTTTTTGTTTGCAAGCAGCAGATTACGCGCAGAAAAAAAGGATCTCAAGAAGATCCTTTGATCTTTTC
TACGGGGTCTGACGCTCAGTGGAACGAAAACTCACGTTAAGGGATTTTGGTCATGAGATTATCAAAAAGG
ATCTTCACCTAGATCCTTTTAAATTAAAAATGAAGTTTTAAATCAATCTAAAGTATATATGAGTAAACTT
GGTCTGACAGTTACCAATGCTTAATCAGTGAGGCACCTATCTCAGCGATCTGTCTATTTCGTTCATCCAT
AGTTGCCTGACTCCCCGTCGTGTAGATAACTACGATACGGGAGGGCTTACCATCTGGCCCCAGTGCTGCA
ATGATACCGCGAGACCCACGCTCACCGGCTCCAGATTTATCAGCAATAAACCAGCCAGCCGGAAGGGCCG
AGCGCAGAAGTGGTCCTGCAACTTTATCCGCCTCCATCCAGTCTATTAATTGTTGCCGGGAAGCTAGAGT
AAGTAGTTCGCCAGTTAATAGTTTGCGCAACGTTGTTGCCATTGCTACAGGCATCGTGGTGTCACGCTCG
TCGTTTGGTATGGCTTCATTCAGCTCCGGTTCCCAACGATCAAGGCGAGTTACATGATCCCCCATGTTGT
GCAAAAAAGCGGTTAGCTCCTTCGGTCCTCCGATCGTTGTCAGAAGTAAGTTGGCCGCAGTGTTATCACT
CATGGTTATGGCAGCACTGCATAATTCTCTTACTGTCATGCCATCCGTAAGATGCTTTTCTGTGACTGGT
GAGTACTCAACCAAGTCATTCTGAGAATAGTGTATGCGGCGACCGAGTTGCTCTTGCCCGGCGTCAATAC
GGGATAATACCGCGCCACATAGCAGAACTTTAAAAGTGCTCATCATTGGAAAACGTTCTTCGGGGCGAAA
ACTCTCAAGGATCTTACCGCTGTTGAGATCCAGTTCGATGTAACCCACTCGTGCACCCAACTGATCTTCA
GCATCTTTTACTTTCACCAGCGTTTCTGGGTGAGCAAAAACAGGAAGGCAAAATGCCGCAAAAAAGGGAA
TAAGGGCGACACGGAAATGTTGAATACTCATACTCTTCCTTTTTCAATATTATTGAAGCATTTATCAGGG
TTATTGTCTCATGAGCGGATACATATTTGAATGTATTTAGAAAAATAAACAAATAGGGGTTCCGCGCACA
TTTCCCCGAAAAGTGCCACCTGAC
